Addgene plasmid #236623: pCAG-puro-3xFLAG-ANKRD11-3xHA fragment 6
Purpose: Expresses human ANKRD11 fragment in mammalian cells
Depositing lab: Tadashi Nakagawa. Depositing organization: Sanyo-Onoda City University. Publication: KBG syndrome-associated protein ANKRD11 regulates SETD5 expression to modulate rRNA levels and translation. Sashiyama S, Nakagawa T, Nakagawa M, Hosogane M, Watanabe Y, Ashitomi H, Yamane K, Shibuya N, Moroishi T, Nakayama K, Hosoi T. iScience. 2025 May 19;28(6):112699. doi: 10.1016/j.isci.2025.112699. eCollection 2025 Jun 20. PubMed 40520101.
Backbone
  Vector backbone: pCAG-puro-3xFLAG (DEST)
  Vector type: Mammalian Expression
  Selectable markers: Puromycin
Growth in bacteria
  Bacterial resistance: Ampicillin, 100 μg/mL
  Growth temperature: 37°C
  Growth strain: DH5alpha
  Copy number: High Copy
Gene/Insert
  Gene/Insert name: ANKRD11
  Species: H. sapiens (human)
  Mutation: aa 1831-2663
  Entrez Gene: ANKRD11 (a.k.a. ANCO-1, ANCO1, LZ16, T13)
  Tag / fusion protein: 3xFLAG (N terminal on backbone); 3xHA (C terminal on insert)
  Cloning method: Gateway Cloning
  Sequencing primers: 5′ pCAG-F
Terms and licenses: Academic/Nonprofit Terms; Industry Terms: Not Available to Industry
How to cite: pCAG-puro-3xFLAG-ANKRD11-3xHA fragment 6 was a gift from Tadashi Nakagawa (Addgene plasmid # 236623 ; http://n2t.net/addgene:236623 ; RRID:Addgene_236623)
