[The description below was written by a language model from this plasmid's Addgene catalogue record and pLannotate feature annotations shown in this document.]
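Description:
pCAG-puro-3xFLAG-ANKRD11-3xHA fragment 6 is an 8.5 kb mammalian expression plasmid that produces a doubly epitope-tagged portion of human ANKRD11, generated by Gateway recombination into the pCAG-puro-3xFLAG destination backbone. It is maintained in E. coli through a high-copy ColE1/pUC-type origin with ampicillin selection (AmpR under its own bla promoter). It also carries an f1 phage origin and small remnants of lacZα, bom and rop left over from earlier vector lineages.

Expression is driven by the composite CAG promoter, annotated here as the CMV immediate-early enhancer (spanning the sequence origin), a chicken β-actin promoter fragment and the chimeric β-actin/β-globin intron, an arrangement that gives strong, broadly active transcription in mammalian cells. Downstream, a backbone-encoded 3xFLAG tag is followed by attB1, the ANKRD11 coding fragment (amino acids 1831–2663, the C-terminal part of the protein), an insert-encoded 3xHA tag and attB2. The attB sites are the scars of the Gateway reaction, with attB1 presumably read through as a linker between the FLAG tag and the insert. The annotation tool detected only part of the 3xHA tag, and it did not call a polyadenylation signal in the sense orientation after the insert.

A separate cassette on the opposite strand uses the SV40 enhancer/early promoter to express puromycin N-acetyltransferase, terminated by an SV40 poly(A) signal, allowing selection of transfected or stably expressing cells.

As "fragment 6", the plasmid appears to belong to a series of ANKRD11 truncation constructs. The dual tags suit detection or immunoprecipitation from either terminus, for example to map functional or interaction domains of this KBG syndrome-associated chromatin regulator.
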