Features (pLannotate 1.2.2; 20 found; start..end, strand, type, name):
    159..292     +  promoter       chicken β-actin promoter (fragment): No description available
    293..1309    +  intron         chimeric intron: chimera between introns from chicken β-actin and rabbit β-globin
   1378..1395    +  misc_feature   MCS (fragment): pUC18/19 multiple cloning site
   1427..1492    +  CDS            3xFLAG: three tandem FLAG® epitope tags, followed by an enterokinase cleavage site
   1511..1535    +  protein_bind   attB1: mutant version of attB; recombination site for the Gateway® BP reaction BP Clonase™
   1580..4078    +  CDS            ANKRD11 (fragment): ANR11_HUMAN - Also known as ANCO1. Experimental evidence at protein level: Swiss-Prot protein existence level 1. Chromatin regulator which modulates histone acetylation and gene expression in neural precursor cells (By similarity). May recruit histone deacetylases (HDACs) to the p160 coactivators/nuclear receptor complex to inhibit ligand-dependent transactivation (PubMed:15184363). Has a role in proliferation and development of cortical neural precursors (PubMed:25556659). May also regulate bone homeostasis (By similarity). From Homo sapiens (Human).
   4079..4105    +  CDS            3xHA (fragment): three tandem HA epitope tags
   4194..4218    -  protein_bind   attB2: mutant version of attB; recombination site for the Gateway® BP reaction BP Clonase™
   4243..4364    -  polyA_signal   SV40 poly(A) signal: SV40 polyadenylation signal
   4387..4455    -  CDS            large T antigen (fragment): large T antigen from SV40 (simian virus 40)
   4532..5131    -  CDS            PuroR: puromycin N-acetyltransferase; pac from Streptomyces alboniger; confers resistance to puromycin
   5141..5470    -  promoter       SV40 promoter: SV40 enhancer and early promoter
   5492..5559    +  CDS            lacZα (fragment): LacZα fragment of β-galactosidase; lacZ fragment
   5563..5991    +  rep_origin     f1 ori (sequence partly withheld): f1 bacteriophage origin of replication; arrow indicates direction of (+) strand synthesis
   6019..6118    -  misc_feature   bom (fragment): basis of mobility region from pBR322
   6220..6255    -  CDS            rop (fragment): Rop protein, which maintains plasmids at low copy number; rop
   6350..6454    +  promoter       AmpR promoter: bla
   6455..7315    +  CDS            AmpR: β-lactamase; bla; confers resistance to ampicillin, carbenicillin, and related antibiotics
   7486..8074    +  rep_origin     ori: high-copy-number ColE1/pMB1/pBR322/pUC origin of replication
   8151..56      +  enhancer       CMV enhancer (across the origin): human cytomegalovirus immediate early enhancer
>Addgene plasmid #236623 | pCAG-puro-3xFLAG-ANKRD11-3xHA fragment 6 | addgene full sequence | sequence record 481703 | Addgene NGS Result
TATGGGACTTTCCTACTTGGCAGTACATCTACGTATTAGTCATCGCTATTACCATGGTCGAGGTGAGCCC
CACGTTCTGCTTCACTCTCCCCATCTCCCCCCCCTCCCCACCCCCAATTTTGTATTTATTTATTTTTTAA
TTATTTTGTGCAGCGATGGGGGCGAGGGGCGGGGCGGGGCGAGGCGGAGAGGTGCGGCGGCAGCCAATCA
GAGCGGCGCGCTCCGAAAGTTTCCTTTTATGGCGAGGCGGCGGCGGCGGCGGCCCTATAAAAAGCGAAGC
GCGCGGCGGGCGGGAGTCGCTGCGCGCTGCCTTCGCCCCGTGCCCCGCTCCGCCGCCGCCTCGCGCCGCC
CGCCCCGGCTCTGACTGACCGCGTTACTCCCACAGGTGAGCGGGCGGGACGGCCCTTCTCCTCCGGGCTG
TAATTAGCGCTTGGTTTAATGACGGCTTGTTTCTTTTCTGTGGCTGCGTGAAAGCCTTGAGGGGCTCCGG
GAGGGCCCTTTGTGCGGGGGGAGCGGCTCGGGGGGTGCGTGCGTGTGTGTGTGCGTGGGGAGCGCCGCGT
GCGGCTCCGCGCTGCCCGGCGGCTGTGAGCGCTGCGGGCGCGGCGCGGGGCTTTGTGCGCTCCGCAGTGT
GCGCGAGGGGAGCGCGGCCGGGGGCGGTGCCCCGCGGTGCGGGGGGGGCTGCGAGGGGAACAAAGGCTGC
GTGCGGGGTGTGTGCGTGGGGGGGTGAGCAGGGGGTGTGGGCGCGTCGGTCGGGCTGCAACCCCCCCTGC
ACCCCCCTCCCCGAGTTGCTGAGCACGGCCCGGCTTCGGGTGCGGGGCTCCGTACGGGGCGTGGCGCGGG
GCTCGCCGTGCCGGGCGGGGGGTGGCGGCAGGTGGGGGTGCCGGGCGGGGCGGGGCCGCCTCGGGCCGGG
GAGGGCTCGGGGGAGGGGCGCGGCGGCCCCCGGAGCGCCGGCGGCTGTCGAGGCGCGGCGAGCCGCAGCC
ATTGCCTTTTATGGTAATCGTGCGAGAGGGCGCAGGGACTTCCTTTGTCCCAAATCTGTGCGGAGCCGAA
ATCTGGGAGGCGCCGCCGCACCCCCTCTAGCGGGCGCGGGGCGAAGCGGTGCGGCGCCGGCAGGAAGGAA
ATGGGCGGGGAGGGCCTTCGTGCGTCGCCGCGCCGCCGTCCCCTTCTCCCTCTCCAGCCTCGGGGCTGTC
CGCGGGGGGACGGCTGCCTTCGGGGGGGACGGGGCAGGGCGGGGTTCGGCTTCTGGCGTGTGACCGGCGG
CTCTAGAGCCTCTGCTAACCATGTTCATGCCTTCTTCTTTTTCCTACAGCTCCTGGGCAACGTGCTGGTT
ATTGTGCTGTCTCATCATTTTGGCAAAGAATTGATTTATCGATTTGGGAATTCGAGCTCGGTACCAGATC
TTCTAGATTCGAACTCGAGCACCATGGACTACAAAGACCATGACGGTGATTATAAAGATCATGACATCGA
TTACAAGGATGACGATGACAAGCTCTGCAGGGCGGCCATCACAAGTTTGTACAAAAAAGCAGGCTCTTTA
AAGGAACCAATTCAGTCGACTGGATCCGGTACCGAATTCGACAGGGCGCCCCTGCCCCCGGTTCCCGCGG
AGAAGTTTGCCTGCTTGTCGCCAGGGTACTACTCCCCAGACTATGGCCTCCCGTCGCCCAAAGTCGACGC
TTTGCACTGCCCACCGGCTGCCGTTGTCACTGTCACCCCGTCTCCAGAGGGCGTCTTCTCAAGTTTACAA
GCAAAACCTTCCCCTTCCCCCAGAGCCGAGCTGCTGGTTCCTTCCCTCGAAGGGGCCCTTCCCCCGGACC
TGGACACCTCCGAGGACCAGCAGGCGACGGCCGCCATCATCCCCCCGGAGCCCAGCTACCTGGAGCCGCT
GGACGAGGGTCCCTTCAGCGCCGTCATCACCGAGGAGCCCGTTGAGTGGGCCCACCCCTCCGAGCAGGCG
CTTGCCTCTAGCCTGATCGGGGGCACCTCTGAAAACCCTGTGAGCTGGCCTGTGGGCTCGGACCTCCTGC
TGAAGTCTCCACAGAGATTCCCCGAGTCCCCAAAGCGTTTCTGCCCCGCGGACCCCCTCCACTCTGCCGC
CCCAGGGCCCTTCAGCGCCTCGGAGGCGCCGTACCCCGCCCCTCCCGCCTCTCCTGCCCCGTACGCTCTG
CCCGTCGCTGAGCCGGGGCTGGAGGACGTCAAGGACGGAGTGGACGCCGTCCCCGCCGCCATCTCCACCT
CAGAGGCGGCTCCCTACGCCCCTCCCTCCGGGCTGGAGTCCTTCTTCAGCAACTGCAAGTCACTTCCGGA
AGCCCCGCTGGACGTGGCCCCCGAGCCCGCCTGTGTAGCCGCTGTGGCTCAGGTGGAGGCTCTGGGGCCC
CTGGAAAATAGCTTCCTGGACGGCAGCCGCGGCCTGTCTCACCTCGGCCAGGTGGAGCCGGTGCCCTGGG
CGGACGCCTTCGCCGGCCCCGAGGACGACCTGGACCTGGGGCCCTTCTCCCTGCCGGAGCTTCCCCTGCA
GACTAAAGATGCCGCAGATGGTGAAGCGGAACCCGTGGAAGAAAGTCTTGCTCCTCCAGAAGAGATGCCT
CCAGGGGCCCCCGGGGTCATAAACGGTGGGGATGTTTCCACCGTAGTGGCTGAGGAGCCGCCGGCACTGC
CTCCTGACCAGGCCTCCACCCGGCTCCCTGCAGAGCTCGAGCCTGAGCCCTCAGGGGAGCCAAAGCTGGA
CGTGGCTCTAGAAGCTGCGGTGGAGGCGGAGACGGTGCCGGAAGAGAGGGCCCGTGGGGATCCGGACTCC
AGCGTGGAGCCCGCGCCCGTTCCCCCAGAACAGCGCCCACTGGGGAGCGGAGACCAGGGGGCTGAGGCTG
AAGGCCCCCCCGCCGCGTCCCTCTGTGCCCCTGACGGCCCCGCCCCGAACACTGTGGCACAAGCTCAGGC
CGCAGACGGTGCCGGCCCCGAGGACGACACTGAGGCCTCCCGTGCCGCCGCCCCAGCCGAAGGCCCTCCT
GGCGGCATCCAGCCGGAAGCCGCAGAACCAAAACCCACGGCCGAAGCCCCGAAGGCCCCCCGAGTGGAGG
AGATCCCTCAGCGCATGACCAGGAACCGGGCGCAGATGCTCGCGAACCAGAGCAAGCAGGGCCCGCCCCC
CTCCGAGAAGGAGTGCGCCCCCACCCCTGCCCCGGTCACCAGGGCCAAGGCCCGCGGCTCCGAGGACGAC
GACGCCCAGGCCCAGCATCCGCGCAAACGCCGCTTTCAGCGCTCCACCCAGCAGCTGCAGCAGCAGCTGA
ACACGTCCACGCAGCAGACGCGGGAGGTGATCCAGCAGACGCTGGCCGCCATCGTGGACGCCATCAAGCT
GGATGCCATCGAGCCCTACCACAGCGACAGGGCCAACCCCTACTTCGAATACCTGCAGATCAGGAAGAAG
ATCGAGGAGAAGCGCAAGATCCTGTGCTGTATCACGCCGCAGGCGCCCCAGTGCTACGCCGAGTACGTCA
CCTACACGGGCTCCTACCTCCTGGACGGCAAGCCGCTCAGCAAGCTCCACATCCCCGTGATCGCACCCCC
TCCCTCCCTGGCGGAGCCCCTGAAGGAGCTGTTCAGGCAGCAGGAGGCCGTCCGGGGAAAGCTGCGTCTA
CAGCACAGCATCGAGCGGGAGAAGCTGATCGTATCCTGTGAGCAGGAGATTCTGCGGGTTCACTGCCGGG
CGGCCAGGACCATCGCCAACCAGGCAGTGCCATTCAGCGCCTGCACGATGCTGCTGGACTCCGAGGTCTA
CAACATGCCCCTGGAGAGCCAGGGTGACGAGAACAAGTCAGTGCGCGACCGTTTCAACGCCCGCCAGTTC
ATCTCCTGGCTCCAGGACGTGGATGACAAGTATGACCGCATGAAGACTTGCCTCCTCATGCGGCAGCAGC
ACGAGGCCGCGGCCCTGAACGCCGTGCAGAGGATGGAGTGGCAGCTGAAGGTGCAGGAACTGGACCCCGC
CGGGCACAAGTCCCTGTGCGTGAACGAGGTGCCCTCCTTCTACGTGCCCATGGTCGACGTCAACGACGAC
TTTGTATTGTTGCCGGCATACCCATACGATGTTCCAGATTACGCTGGCTATCCCTATGACGTCCCGGACT
ATGCAGGATCCTATCCATATGACGTTCCAGATTACGCTTGGCGGCCGCACTCGAGATATCTAGACCCAGC
TTTCTTGTACAAAGTGGTGATGGCCGCTTCGAGCAGACATGATAAGATACATTGATGAGTTTGGACAAAC
CACAACTAGAATGCAGTGAAAAAAATGCTTTATTTGTGAAATTTGTGATGCTATTGCTTTATTTGTAACC
ATTATAAGCTGCAATAAACAAGTTAACAACAACAATTGCATTCATTTTATGTTTCAGGTTCAGGGGGAGA
TGTGGGAGGTTTTTTAAAGCAAGTAAAACCTCTACAAATGTGGTAAAATCGATAAGGATCTCGACGATGC
ATGGGGTCGTGCGCTCCTTTCGGTCGGGCGCTGCGGGTCGTGGGGCGGGCGTCAGGCACCGGGCTTGCGG
GTCATGCACCAGGTGCGCGGTCCTTCGGGCACCTCGACGTCGGCGGTGACGGTGAAGCCGAGCCGCTCGT
AGAAGGGGAGGTTGCGGGGCGCGGAGGTCTCCAGGAAGGCGGGCACCCCGGCGCGCTCGGCCGCCTCCAC
TCCGGGGAGCACGACGGCGCTGCCCAGACCCTTGCCCTGGTGGTCGGGCGAGACGCCGACGGTGGCCAGG
AACCACGCGGGCTCCTTGGGCCGGTGCGGCGCCAGGAGGCCTTCCATCTGTTGCTGCGCGGCCAGCCGGG
AACCGCTCAACTCGGCCATGCGCGGGCCGATCTCGGCGAACACCGCCCCCGCTTCGACGCTCTCCGGCGT
GGTCCAGACCGCCACCGCGGCGCCGTCGTCCGCGACCCACACCTTGCCGATGTCGAGCCCGACGCGCGTG
AGGAAGAGTTCTTGCAGCTCGGTGACCCGCTCGATGTGGCGGTCCGGATCGACGGTGTGGCGCGTGGCGG
GGTAGTCGGCGAACGCGGCGGCGAGGGTGCGTACGGCCCTGGGGACGTCGTCGCGGGTGGCGAGGCGCAC
CGTGGGCTTGTACTCGGTCATGGTAAGCTTTTTGCAAAAGCCTAGGCCTCCAAAAAAGCCTCCTCACTAC
TTCTGGAATAGCTCAGAGGCCGAGGCGGCCTCGGCCTCTGCATAAATAAAAAAAATTAGTCAGCCATGGG
GCGGAGAATGGGCGGAACTGGGCGGAGTTAGGGGCGGGATGGGCGGAGTTAGGGGCGGGACTATGGTTGC
TGACTAATTGAGATGCATGCTTTGCATACTTCTGCCTGCTGGGGAGCCTGGGGACTTTCCACACCTGGTT
GCTGACTAATTGAGATGCATGCTTTGCATACTTCTGCCTGCTGGGGAGCCTGGGGACTTTCCACACCCTA
ACTGACACACATTCCACAGGTCGAGATCCGGGCTGGCGTAATAGCGAAGAGGCCCGCACCGATCGCCCTT
CCCAACAGTTGCGCAGCCTGAATGGCGAATGG
[124 nt withheld, positions 5563-5686]
C
[91 nt withheld, positions 5688-5778]
A
[49 nt withheld, positions 5780-5828]
CCTTTGACGTTGGAGTCCACGTTCTTT
[37 nt withheld, positions 5856-5892]
ACCCTATCTCGGTCTATTCTTTTGATTTATAAGGGATTTTGCCGATTTCGGCCTATTGGTTAAAAAATGA
GCTGATTTAACAAAAATTTAACGCGAATTTTAACAAAATATTAACGCTTACAATTTCCTGATGCGGTATT
TTCTCCTTACGCATCTGTGCGGTATTTCACACCGCATATGGTGCACTCTCAGTACAATCTGCTCTGATGC
CGCATAGTTAAGCCAGCCCCGACACCCGCCAACACCCGCTGACGCGCCCTGACGGGCTTGTCTGCTCCCG
GCATCCGCTTACAGACAAGCTGTGACCGTCTCCGGGAGCTGCATGTGTCAGAGGTTTTCACCGTCATCAC
CGAAACGCGCGAGACGAAAGGGCCTCGTGATACGCCTATTTTTATAGGTTAATGTCATGATAATAATGGT
TTCTTAGACGTCAGGTGGCACTTTTCGGGGAAATGTGCGCGGAACCCCTATTTGTTTATTTTTCTAAATA
CATTCAAATATGTATCCGCTCATGAGACAATAACCCTGATAAATGCTTCAATAATATTGAAAAAGGAAGA
GTATGAGTATTCAACATTTCCGTGTCGCCCTTATTCCCTTTTTTGCGGCATTTTGCCTTCCTGTTTTTGC
TCACCCAGAAACGCTGGTGAAAGTAAAAGATGCTGAAGATCAGTTGGGTGCACGAGTGGGTTACATCGAA
CTGGATCTCAACAGCGGTAAGATCCTTGAGAGTTTTCGCCCCGAAGAACGTTTTCCAATGATGAGCACTT
TTAAAGTTCTGCTATGTGGCGCGGTATTATCCCGTATTGACGCCGGGCAAGAGCAACTCGGTCGCCGCAT
ACACTATTCTCAGAATGACTTGGTTGAGTACTCACCAGTCACAGAAAAGCATCTTACGGATGGCATGACA
GTAAGAGAATTATGCAGTGCTGCCATAACCATGAGTGATAACACTGCGGCCAACTTACTTCTGACAACGA
TCGGAGGACCGAAGGAGCTAACCGCTTTTTTGCACAACATGGGGGATCATGTAACTCGCCTTGATCGTTG
GGAACCGGAGCTGAATGAAGCCATACCAAACGACGAGCGTGACACCACGATGCCTGTAGCAATGGCAACA
ACGTTGCGCAAACTATTAACTGGCGAACTACTTACTCTAGCTTCCCGGCAACAATTAATAGACTGGATGG
AGGCGGATAAAGTTGCAGGACCACTTCTGCGCTCGGCCCTTCCGGCTGGCTGGTTTATTGCTGATAAATC
TGGAGCCGGTGAGCGTGGGTCTCGCGGTATCATTGCAGCACTGGGGCCAGATGGTAAGCCCTCCCGTATC
GTAGTTATCTACACGACGGGGAGTCAGGCAACTATGGATGAACGAAATAGACAGATCGCTGAGATAGGTG
CCTCACTGATTAAGCATTGGTAACTGTCAGACCAAGTTTACTCATATATACTTTAGATTGATTTAAAACT
TCATTTTTAATTTAAAAGGATCTAGGTGAAGATCCTTTTTGATAATCTCATGACCAAAATCCCTTAACGT
GAGTTTTCGTTCCACTGAGCGTCAGACCCCGTAGAAAAGATCAAAGGATCTTCTTGAGATCCTTTTTTTC
TGCGCGTAATCTGCTGCTTGCAAACAAAAAAACCACCGCTACCAGCGGTGGTTTGTTTGCCGGATCAAGA
GCTACCAACTCTTTTTCCGAAGGTAACTGGCTTCAGCAGAGCGCAGATACCAAATACTGTTCTTCTAGTG
TAGCCGTAGTTAGGCCACCACTTCAAGAACTCTGTAGCACCGCCTACATACCTCGCTCTGCTAATCCTGT
TACCAGTGGCTGCTGCCAGTGGCGATAAGTCGTGTCTTACCGGGTTGGACTCAAGACGATAGTTACCGGA
TAAGGCGCAGCGGTCGGGCTGAACGGGGGGTTCGTGCACACAGCCCAGCTTGGAGCGAACGACCTACACC
GAACTGAGATACCTACAGCGTGAGCTATGAGAAAGCGCCACGCTTCCCGAAGGGAGAAAGGCGGACAGGT
ATCCGGTAAGCGGCAGGGTCGGAACAGGAGAGCGCACGAGGGAGCTTCCAGGGGGAAACGCCTGGTATCT
TTATAGTCCTGTCGGGTTTCGCCACCTCTGACTTGAGCGTCGATTTTTGTGATGCTCGTCAGGGGGGCGG
AGCCTATGGAAAAACGCCAGCAACGCGGCCTTTTTACGGTTCCTGGCCTTTTGCTGGCCTTTTGCTCACA
TGGCTCGACAGATCCCTCGACATTGATTATTGACTAGTTATTAATAGTAATCAATTACGGGGTCATTAGT
TCATAGCCCATATATGGAGTTCCGCGTTACATAACTTACGGTAAATGGCCCGCCTGGCTGACCGCCCAAC
GACCCCCGCCCATTGACGTCAATAATGACGTATGTTCCCATAGTAACGCCAATAGGGACTTTCCATTGAC
GTCAATGGGTGGAGTATTTACGGTAAACTGCCCACTTGGCAGTACATCAAGTGTATCATATGCCAAGTAC
GCCCCCTATTGACGTCAATGACGGTAAATGGCCCGCCTGGCATTATGCCCAGTACATGACCT
